Addgene plasmid #198756: pLV[Exp]-EF1A>Tet3G:IRES:Neo
Purpose: Vector encodes a Tet-On Advanced transactivator under control of a constitutive EF1α promoter and confers resistance to the antibiotic G418
Depositing lab: Nael Nadif Kasri. Depositing organization: Radboud University Nijmegen Medical Centre. Publication: Cadherin-13 is a critical regulator of GABAergic modulation in human stem-cell-derived neuronal networks. Mossink B, van Rhijn JR, Wang S, Linda K, Vitale MR, Zoller JEM, van Hugte EJH, Bak J, Verboven AHA, Selten M, Negwer M, Latour BL, van der Werf I, Keller JM, Klein Gunnewiek TM, Schoenmaker C, Oudakker A, Anania A, Jansen S, Lesch KP, Frega M, van Bokhoven H, Schubert D, Nadif Kasri N. Mol Psychiatry. 2022 Jan;27(1):1-18. doi: 10.1038/s41380-021-01117-x. Epub 2021 May 10. PubMed 33972691.
Backbone
  Vector backbone: pLV[Exp]-EF1A>Tet3G:IRES:Neo
  Total vector size (bp): 9501
  Vector type: Lentiviral
  Selectable markers: Neomycin (select with G418)
Growth in bacteria
  Bacterial resistance: Ampicillin, 100 μg/mL
  Growth temperature: 37°C
  Growth strain: NEB Stable
  Copy number: High Copy
Gene/Insert
  Gene/Insert name: Tet3G, IRES, Neo
  Promoter: EF1A
  Cloning method: Gateway Cloning
  Sequencing primers: 5′ -; 3′ -
Terms and licenses: Academic/Nonprofit Terms; Industry Terms: Not Available to Industry
How to cite: pLV[Exp]-EF1A>Tet3G:IRES:Neo was a gift from Nael Nadif Kasri (Addgene plasmid # 198756 ; http://n2t.net/addgene:198756 ; RRID:Addgene_198756)
