[The description below was written by a language model from this plasmid's Addgene catalogue record and pLannotate feature annotations shown in this document.]
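Description:
pLV[Exp]-EF1A>Tet3G:IRES:Neo is a 9.5 kb third-generation-style, self-inactivating HIV-1 lentiviral expression vector that delivers a doxycycline-responsive transactivator together with a mammalian drug-selection marker. In bacteria it is maintained as a high-copy plasmid through a ColE1/pUC-type origin and selected with ampicillin via the bla gene. The backbone also carries an f1 origin, an SV40 origin and residual lac/lacZα cloning-vector remnants flanked by T3 and T7 promoters. Viral genomic RNA is transcribed from a chimeric RSV promoter fused to a truncated 5' LTR, which makes production independent of Tat. The transfer cassette includes the Ψ packaging signal with a gag fragment, the Rev response element for nuclear export of unspliced RNA, the cPPT/CTS, a WPRE to boost transcript stability and expression, and a ΔU3 3' LTR followed by an SV40 polyadenylation signal.

The payload is a single bicistronic transcription unit assembled by multisite Gateway recombination, as shown by the attB4, attB1, attB2 and attB3 scars separating the modules. The human EF-1α promoter with its intron A drives constitutive expression of Tet-On 3G, a modified rtTA that binds tet-operator-containing promoters in the presence of doxycycline. An EMCV IRES then allows translation of the Tn5 neomycin phosphotransferase from the same mRNA, linking G418 resistance to transactivator expression. The catalogue purpose line calls the transactivator "Tet-On Advanced", whereas the construct name and the sequence annotation identify it as Tet-On 3G. The vector is used to generate stable, G418-selected cell populations expressing the transactivator, which can then be paired with a separate TRE-driven transgene construct for doxycycline-inducible expression. The associated work concerns neuronal networks derived from human stem cells.
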