Features (pLannotate 1.2.2; 33 found; start..end, strand, type, name):
      3..229     +  promoter       RSV promoter: Rous sarcoma virus enhancer/promoter
    230..410     +  LTR            5' LTR (truncated): truncated 5' long terminal repeat (LTR) from HIV-1
    457..582     +  misc_feature   HIV-1 Ψ: packaging signal of human immunodeficiency virus type 1
    566..929     +  CDS            HIV-1 gag (fragment): gag protein from human immunodeficiency virus 1; gag
   1075..1308    +  misc_feature   RRE: The Rev response element (RRE) of HIV-1 allows for Rev-dependent mRNA export from the nucleus to the cytoplasm.
   1685..1785    +  CDS            Rev (fragment): human immunodeficiency virus 1 (HIV-1) Rev protein; rev; enhances nuclear export of unspliced and incompletely spliced viral mRNAs
   1803..1920    +  misc_feature   cPPT/CTS: central polypurine tract and central termination sequence of HIV-1
   1929..1949    +  protein_bind   attB4: mutant version of attB; core recombination site for the Gateway® BP reaction BP Clonase™
   1969..2180    +  promoter       EF-1α core promoter: core promoter for human elongation factor EF-1α
   2181..2290    +  intron         EF-1α intron A (fragment): intron upstream of the start codon of human EF-1α
   2916..3119    +  intron         EF-1α intron A: truncated intron upstream of the start codon of human EF-1α
   3128..3152    +  protein_bind   attB1: mutant version of attB; recombination site for the Gateway® BP reaction BP Clonase™
   3159..3905    +  CDS            Tet-On® 3G: modified rtTA protein that binds tightly to promoters containing the tet operator in the presence of doxycycline
   3909..3929    -  protein_bind   attB2: mutant version of attB; core recombination site for the Gateway® BP reaction BP Clonase™
   4042..4504    +  misc_feature   IRES: internal ribosome entry site (IRES) of the encephalomyocarditis virus (EMCV)
   4518..5312    +  CDS            NeoR/KanR: aminoglycoside phosphotransferase from Tn5; aph(3')-II (or nptII); confers resistance to neomycin, kanamycin, and G418 (Geneticin®)
   5313..5333    -  protein_bind   attB3: mutant version of attB; core recombination site for the Gateway® BP reaction BP Clonase™
   5346..5934    +  misc_feature   WPRE: woodchuck hepatitis virus posttranscriptional regulatory element
   6001..6020    +  misc_feature   cPPT/CTS (fragment): central polypurine tract and central termination sequence of HIV-1
   6022..6255    +  LTR            3' LTR (ΔU3): self-inactivating 3' long terminal repeat (LTR) from HIV-1
   6327..6448    +  polyA_signal   SV40 poly(A) signal: SV40 polyadenylation signal
   6488..6623    +  rep_origin     SV40 ori: SV40 origin of replication
   6644..6662    -  promoter       T7 promoter: promoter for bacteriophage T7 RNA polymerase
   6670..6825    +  CDS            lacZα (fragment): LacZα fragment of β-galactosidase; lacZ fragment
   6830..7258    +  rep_origin     f1 ori (sequence partly withheld): f1 bacteriophage origin of replication; arrow indicates direction of (+) strand synthesis
   7311..7415    +  promoter       AmpR promoter: bla
   7416..8276    +  CDS            AmpR: β-lactamase; bla; confers resistance to ampicillin, carbenicillin, and related antibiotics
   8447..9035    +  rep_origin     ori: high-copy-number ColE1/pMB1/pBR322/pUC origin of replication
   9218..9310    +  CDS            lacI (fragment): lac repressor; lacI; The lac repressor binds to the lac operator to inhibit transcription in E. coli. This inhibition can be relieved by adding lactose or isopropyl-β-D-thiogalactopyranoside (IPTG).
   9323..9344    +  protein_bind   CAP binding site: CAP binding activates transcription in the presence of cAMP. E. coli catabolite activator protein
   9359..9389    +  promoter       lac promoter: promoter for the E. coli lac operon
   9397..9413    +  protein_bind   lac operator: The lac repressor binds to the lac operator to inhibit transcription in E. coli. This inhibition can be relieved by adding lactose or isopropyl-β-D-thiogalactopyranoside (IPTG). lac repressor encoded by lacI
   9458..9476    +  promoter       T3 promoter: promoter for bacteriophage T3 RNA polymerase
>Addgene plasmid #198756 | pLV[Exp]-EF1A>Tet3G:IRES:Neo | addgene full sequence | sequence record 402872 | Addgene NGS Result
AATGTAGTCTTATGCAATACTCTTGTAGTCTTGCAACATGGTAACGATGAGTTAGCAACATGCCTTACAA
GGAGAGAAAAAGCACCGTGCATGCCGATTGGTGGAAGTAAGGTGGTACGATCGTGCCTTATTAGGAAGGC
AACAGACGGGTCTGACATGGATTGGACGAACCACTGAATTGCCGCATTGCAGAGATATTGTATTTAAGTG
CCTAGCTCGATACATAAACGGGTCTCTCTGGTTAGACCAGATCTGAGCCTGGGAGCTCTCTGGCTAACTA
GGGAACCCACTGCTTAAGCCTCAATAAAGCTTGCCTTGAGTGCTTCAAGTAGTGTGTGCCCGTCTGTTGT
GTGACTCTGGTAACTAGAGATCCCTCAGACCCTTTTAGTCAGTGTGGAAAATCTCTAGCAGTGGCGCCCG
AACAGGGACTTGAAAGCGAAAGGGAAACCAGAGGAGCTCTCTCGACGCAGGACTCGGCTTGCTGAAGCGC
GCACGGCAAGAGGCGAGGGGCGGCGACTGGTGAGTACGCCAAAAATTTTGACTAGCGGAGGCTAGAAGGA
GAGAGATGGGTGCGAGAGCGTCAGTATTAAGCGGGGGAGAATTAGATCGCGATGGGAAAAAATTCGGTTA
AGGCCAGGGGGAAAGAAAAAATATAAATTAAAACATATAGTATGGGCAAGCAGGGAGCTAGAACGATTCG
CAGTTAATCCTGGCCTGTTAGAAACATCAGAAGGCTGTAGACAAATACTGGGACAGCTACAACCATCCCT
TCAGACAGGATCAGAAGAACTTAGATCATTATATAATACAGTAGCAACCCTCTATTGTGTGCATCAAAGG
ATAGAGATAAAAGACACCAAGGAAGCTTTAGACAAGATAGAGGAAGAGCAAAACAAAAGTAAGACCACCG
CACAGCAAGCGGCCGCTGATCTTCAGACCTGGAGGAGGAGATATGAGGGACAATTGGAGAAGTGAATTAT
ATAAATATAAAGTAGTAAAAATTGAACCATTAGGAGTAGCACCCACCAAGGCAAAGAGAAGAGTGGTGCA
GAGAGAAAAAAGAGCAGTGGGAATAGGAGCTTTGTTCCTTGGGTTCTTGGGAGCAGCAGGAAGCACTATG
GGCGCAGCGTCAATGACGCTGACGGTACAGGCCAGACAATTATTGTCTGGTATAGTGCAGCAGCAGAACA
ATTTGCTGAGGGCTATTGAGGCGCAACAGCATCTGTTGCAACTCACAGTCTGGGGCATCAAGCAGCTCCA
GGCAAGAATCCTGGCTGTGGAAAGATACCTAAAGGATCAACAGCTCCTGGGGATTTGGGGTTGCTCTGGA
AAACTCATTTGCACCACTGCTGTGCCTTGGAATGCTAGTTGGAGTAATAAATCTCTGGAACAGATTTGGA
ATCACACGACCTGGATGGAGTGGGACAGAGAAATTAACAATTACACAAGCTTAATACACTCCTTAATTGA
AGAATCGCAAAACCAGCAAGAAAAGAATGAACAAGAATTATTGGAATTAGATAAATGGGCAAGTTTGTGG
AATTGGTTTAACATAACAAATTGGCTGTGGTATATAAAATTATTCATAATGATAGTAGGAGGCTTGGTAG
GTTTAAGAATAGTTTTTGCTGTACTTTCTATAGTGAATAGAGTTAGGCAGGGATATTCACCATTATCGTT
TCAGACCCACCTCCCAACCCCGAGGGGACCCGACAGGCCCGAAGGAATAGAAGAAGAAGGTGGAGAGAGA
GACAGAGACAGATCCATTCGATTAGTGAACGGATCTCGACGGTATCGCTAGCTTTTAAAAGAAAAGGGGG
GATTGGGGGGTACAGTGCAGGGGAAAGAATAGTAGACATAATAGCAACAGACATACAAACTAAAGAATTA
CAAAAACAAATTACAAAAATTCAAAATTTTACTAGTATCAACTTTGTATAGAAAAGTTGGGCTCCGGTGC
CCGTCAGTGGGCAGAGCGCACATCGCCCACAGTCCCCGAGAAGTTGGGGGGAGGGGTCGGCAATTGAACC
GGTGCCTAGAGAAGGTGGCGCGGGGTAAACTGGGAAAGTGATGTCGTGTACTGGCTCCGCCTTTTTCCCG
AGGGTGGGGGAGAACCGTATATAAGTGCAGTAGTCGCCGTGAACGTTCTTTTTCGCAACGGGTTTGCCGC
CAGAACACAGGTAAGTGCCGTGTGTGGTTCCCGCGGGCCTGGCCTCTTTACGGGTTATGGCCCTTGCGTG
CCTTGAATTACTTCCACCTGGCTGCAGTACGTGATTCTTGATCCCGAGCTTCGGGTTGGAAGTGGGTGGG
AGAGTTCGAGGCCTTGCGCTTAAGGAGCCCCTTCGCCTCGTGCTTGAGTTGAGGCCTGGCCTGGGCGCTG
GGGCCGCCGCGTGCGAATCTGGTGGCACCTTCGCGCCTGTCTCGCTGCTTTCGATAAGTCTCTAGCCATT
TAAAATTTTTGATGACCTGCTGCGACGCTTTTTTTCTGGCAAGATAGTCTTGTAAATGCGGGCCAAGATC
TGCACACTGGTATTTCGGTTTTTGGGGCCGCGGGCGGCGACGGGGCCCGTGCGTCCCAGCGCACATGTTC
GGCGAGGCGGGGCCTGCGAGCGCGGCCACCGAGAATCGGACGGGGGTAGTCTCAAGCTGGCCGGCCTGCT
CTGGTGCCTGGTCTCGCGCCGCCGTGTATCGCCCCGCCCTGGGCGGCAAGGCTGGCCCGGTCGGCACCAG
TTGCGTGAGCGGAAAGATGGCCGCTTCCCGGCCCTGCTGCAGGGAGCTCAAAATGGAGGACGCGGCGCTC
GGGAGAGCGGGCGGGTGAGTCACCCACACAAAGGAAAAGGGCCTTTCCGTCCTCAGCCGTCGCTTCATGT
GACTCCACGGAGTACCGGGCGCCGTCCAGGCACCTCGATTAGTTCTCGAGCTTTTGGAGTACGTCGTCTT
TAGGTTGGGGGGAGGGGTTTTATGCGATGGAGTTTCCCCACACTGAGTGGGTGGAGACTGAAGTTAGGCC
AGCTTGGCACTTGATGTAATTCTCCTTGGAATTTGCCCTTTTTGAGTTTGGATCTTGGTTCATTCTCAAG
CCTCAGACAGTGGTTCAAAGTTTTTTTCTTCCATTTCAGGTGTCGTGACAAGTTTGTACAAAAAAGCAGG
CTGCCACCATGTCTAGACTGGACAAGAGCAAAGTCATAAACTCTGCTCTGGAATTACTCAATGGAGTCGG
TATCGAAGGCCTGACGACAAGGAAACTCGCTCAAAAGCTGGGAGTTGAGCAGCCTACCCTGTACTGGCAC
GTGAAGAACAAGCGGGCCCTGCTCGATGCCCTGCCAATCGAGATGCTGGACAGGCATCATACCCACTCCT
GCCCCCTGGAAGGCGAGTCATGGCAAGACTTTCTGCGGAACAACGCCAAGTCATACCGCTGTGCTCTCCT
CTCACATCGCGACGGGGCTAAAGTGCATCTCGGCACCCGCCCAACAGAGAAACAGTACGAAACCCTGGAA
AATCAGCTCGCGTTCCTGTGTCAGCAAGGCTTCTCCCTGGAGAACGCACTGTACGCTCTGTCCGCCGTGG
GCCACTTTACACTGGGCTGCGTATTGGAGGAACAGGAGCATCAAGTAGCAAAAGAGGAAAGAGAGACACC
TACCACCGATTCTATGCCCCCACTTCTGAAACAAGCAATTGAGCTGTTCGACCGGCAGGGAGCCGAACCT
GCCTTCCTTTTCGGCCTGGAACTAATCATATGTGGCCTGGAGAAACAGCTAAAGTGCGAAAGCGGCGGGC
CGACCGACGCCCTTGACGATTTTGACTTAGACATGCTCCCAGCCGATGCCCTTGACGACTTTGACCTTGA
TATGCTGCCTGCTGACGCTCTTGACGATTTTGACCTTGACATGCTCCCCGGGTAAACCCAGCTTTCTTGT
ACAAAGTGGGCCCCTCTCCCTCCCCCCCCCCTAACGTTACTGGCCGAAGCCGCTTGGAATAAGGCCGGTG
TGCGTTTGTCTATATGTTATTTTCCACCATATTGCCGTCTTTTGGCAATGTGAGGGCCCGGAAACCTGGC
CCTGTCTTCTTGACGAGCATTCCTAGGGGTCTTTCCCCTCTCGCCAAAGGAATGCAAGGTCTGTTGAATG
TCGTGAAGGAAGCAGTTCCTCTGGAAGCTTCTTGAAGACAAACAACGTCTGTAGCGACCCTTTGCAGGCA
GCGGAACCCCCCACCTGGCGACAGGTGCCTCTGCGGCCAAAAGCCACGTGTATAAGATACACCTGCAAAG
GCGGCACAACCCCAGTGCCACGTTGTGAGTTGGATAGTTGTGGAAAGAGTCAAATGGCTCTCCTCAAGCG
TATTCAACAAGGGGCTGAAGGATGCCCAGAAGGTACCCCATTGTATGGGATCTGATCTGGGGCCTCGGTG
CACATGCTTTACATGTGTTTAGTCGAGGTTAAAAAAACGTCTAGGCCCCCCGAACCACGGGGACGTGGTT
TTCCTTTGAAAAACACGATGATAATATGGCCACAACCATGATTGAACAAGATGGATTGCACGCAGGTTCT
CCGGCCGCTTGGGTGGAGAGGCTATTCGGCTATGACTGGGCACAACAGACAATCGGCTGCTCTGATGCCG
CCGTGTTCCGGCTGTCAGCGCAGGGGCGCCCGGTTCTTTTTGTCAAGACCGACCTGTCCGGTGCCCTGAA
TGAACTGCAAGACGAGGCAGCGCGGCTATCGTGGCTGGCCACGACGGGCGTTCCTTGCGCAGCTGTGCTC
GACGTTGTCACTGAAGCGGGAAGGGACTGGCTGCTATTGGGCGAAGTGCCGGGGCAGGATCTCCTGTCAT
CTCACCTTGCTCCTGCCGAGAAAGTATCCATCATGGCTGATGCAATGCGGCGGCTGCATACGCTTGATCC
GGCTACCTGCCCATTCGACCACCAAGCGAAACATCGCATCGAGCGAGCACGTACTCGGATGGAAGCCGGT
CTTGTCGATCAGGATGATCTGGACGAAGAGCATCAGGGGCTCGCGCCAGCCGAACTGTTCGCCAGGCTCA
AGGCGAGCATGCCCGACGGCGAGGATCTCGTCGTGACCCATGGCGATGCCTGCTTGCCGAATATCATGGT
GGAAAATGGCCGCTTTTCTGGATTCATCGACTGTGGCCGGCTGGGTGTGGCGGACCGCTATCAGGACATA
GCGTTGGCTACCCGTGATATTGCTGAAGAGCTTGGCGGCGAATGGGCTGACCGCTTCCTCGTGCTTTACG
GTATCGCCGCTCCCGATTCGCAGCGCATCGCCTTCTATCGCCTTCTTGACGAGTTCTTCTGACAACTTTA
TTATACATAGTTGATCAATTCCGATAATCAACCTCTGGATTACAAAATTTGTGAAAGATTGACTGGTATT
CTTAACTATGTTGCTCCTTTTACGCTATGTGGATACGCTGCTTTAATGCCTTTGTATCATGCTATTGCTT
CCCGTATGGCTTTCATTTTCTCCTCCTTGTATAAATCCTGGTTGCTGTCTCTTTATGAGGAGTTGTGGCC
CGTTGTCAGGCAACGTGGCGTGGTGTGCACTGTGTTTGCTGACGCAACCCCCACTGGTTGGGGCATTGCC
ACCACCTGTCAGCTCCTTTCCGGGACTTTCGCTTTCCCCCTCCCTATTGCCACGGCGGAACTCATCGCCG
CCTGCCTTGCCCGCTGCTGGACAGGGGCTCGGCTGTTGGGCACTGACAATTCCGTGGTGTTGTCGGGGAA
GCTGACGTCCTTTCCATGGCTGCTCGCCTGTGTTGCCACCTGGATTCTGCGCGGGACGTCCTTCTGCTAC
GTCCCTTCGGCCCTCAATCCAGCGGACCTTCCTTCCCGCGGCCTGCTGCCGGCTCTGCGGCCTCTTCCGC
GTCTTCGCCTTCGCCCTCAGACGAGTCGGATCTCCCTTTGGGCCGCCTCCCCGCATCGGGAATTCCCGCG
GTTCGCTTTAAGACCAATGACTTACAAGGCAGCTGTAGATCTTAGCCACTTTTTAAAAGAAAAGGGGGGA
CTGGAAGGGCTAATTCACTCCCAACGAAGACAAGATCTGCTTTTTGCTTGTACTGGGTCTCTCTGGTTAG
ACCAGATCTGAGCCTGGGAGCTCTCTGGCTAACTAGGGAACCCACTGCTTAAGCCTCAATAAAGCTTGCC
TTGAGTGCTTCAAGTAGTGTGTGCCCGTCTGTTGTGTGACTCTGGTAACTAGAGATCCCTCAGACCCTTT
TAGTCAGTGTGGAAAATCTCTAGCAGTAGTAGTTCATGTCATCTTATTATTCAGTATTTATAACTTGCAA
AGAAATGAATATCAGAGAGTGAGAGGAACTTGTTTATTGCAGCTTATAATGGTTACAAATAAAGCAATAG
CATCACAAATTTCACAAATAAAGCATTTTTTTCACTGCATTCTAGTTGTGGTTTGTCCAAACTCATCAAT
GTATCTTATCATGTCTGGCTCTAGCTATCCCGCCCCTAACTCCGCCCATCCCGCCCCTAACTCCGCCCAG
TTCCGCCCATTCTCCGCCCCATGGCTGACTAATTTTTTTTATTTATGCAGAGGCCGAGGCCGCCTCGGCC
TCTGAGCTATTCCAGAAGTAGTGAGGAGGCTTTTTTGGAGGCCTAGGGACGTACCCAATTCGCCCTATAG
TGAGTCGTATTACGCGCGCTCACTGGCCGTCGTTTTACAACGTCGTGACTGGGAAAACCCTGGCGTTACC
CAACTTAATCGCCTTGCAGCACATCCCCCTTTCGCCAGCTGGCGTAATAGCGAAGAGGCCCGCACCGATC
GCCCTTCCCAACAGTTGCGCAGCCTGAATGGCGAATGGG
[124 nt withheld, positions 6830-6953]
C
[91 nt withheld, positions 6955-7045]
A
[49 nt withheld, positions 7047-7095]
CCTTTGACGTTGGAGTCCACGTTCTTT
[37 nt withheld, positions 7123-7159]
ACCCTATCTCGGTCTATTCTTTTGATTTATAAGGGATTTTGCCGATTTCGGCCTATTGGTTAAAAAATGA
GCTGATTTAACAAAAATTTAACGCGAATTTTAACAAAATATTAACGCTTACAATTTAGGTGGCACTTTTC
GGGGAAATGTGCGCGGAACCCCTATTTGTTTATTTTTCTAAATACATTCAAATATGTATCCGCTCATGAG
ACAATAACCCTGATAAATGCTTCAATAATATTGAAAAAGGAAGAGTATGAGTATTCAACATTTCCGTGTC
GCCCTTATTCCCTTTTTTGCGGCATTTTGCCTTCCTGTTTTTGCTCACCCAGAAACGCTGGTGAAAGTAA
AAGATGCTGAAGATCAGTTGGGTGCACGAGTGGGTTACATCGAACTGGATCTCAACAGCGGTAAGATCCT
TGAGAGTTTTCGCCCCGAAGAACGTTTTCCAATGATGAGCACTTTTAAAGTTCTGCTATGTGGCGCGGTA
TTATCCCGTATTGACGCCGGGCAAGAGCAACTCGGTCGCCGCATACACTATTCTCAGAATGACTTGGTTG
AGTACTCACCAGTCACAGAAAAGCATCTTACGGATGGCATGACAGTAAGAGAATTATGCAGTGCTGCCAT
AACCATGAGTGATAACACTGCGGCCAACTTACTTCTGACAACGATCGGAGGACCGAAGGAGCTAACCGCT
TTTTTGCACAACATGGGGGATCATGTAACTCGCCTTGATCGTTGGGAACCGGAGCTGAATGAAGCCATAC
CAAACGACGAGCGTGACACCACGATGCCTGTAGCAATGGCAACAACGTTGCGCAAACTATTAACTGGCGA
ACTACTTACTCTAGCTTCCCGGCAACAATTAATAGACTGGATGGAGGCGGATAAAGTTGCAGGACCACTT
CTGCGCTCGGCCCTTCCGGCTGGCTGGTTTATTGCTGATAAATCTGGAGCCGGTGAGCGTGGGTCTCGCG
GTATCATTGCAGCACTGGGGCCAGATGGTAAGCCCTCCCGTATCGTAGTTATCTACACGACGGGGAGTCA
GGCAACTATGGATGAACGAAATAGACAGATCGCTGAGATAGGTGCCTCACTGATTAAGCATTGGTAACTG
TCAGACCAAGTTTACTCATATATACTTTAGATTGATTTAAAACTTCATTTTTAATTTAAAAGGATCTAGG
TGAAGATCCTTTTTGATAATCTCATGACCAAAATCCCTTAACGTGAGTTTTCGTTCCACTGAGCGTCAGA
CCCCGTAGAAAAGATCAAAGGATCTTCTTGAGATCCTTTTTTTCTGCGCGTAATCTGCTGCTTGCAAACA
AAAAAACCACCGCTACCAGCGGTGGTTTGTTTGCCGGATCAAGAGCTACCAACTCTTTTTCCGAAGGTAA
CTGGCTTCAGCAGAGCGCAGATACCAAATACTGTTCTTCTAGTGTAGCCGTAGTTAGGCCACCACTTCAA
GAACTCTGTAGCACCGCCTACATACCTCGCTCTGCTAATCCTGTTACCAGTGGCTGCTGCCAGTGGCGAT
AAGTCGTGTCTTACCGGGTTGGACTCAAGACGATAGTTACCGGATAAGGCGCAGCGGTCGGGCTGAACGG
GGGGTTCGTGCACACAGCCCAGCTTGGAGCGAACGACCTACACCGAACTGAGATACCTACAGCGTGAGCT
ATGAGAAAGCGCCACGCTTCCCGAAGAGAGAAAGGCGGACAGGTATCCGGTAAGCGGCAGGGTCGGAACA
GGAGAGCGCACGAGGGAGCTTCCAGGGGGAAACGCCTGGTATCTTTATAGTCCTGTCGGGTTTCGCCACC
TCTGACTTGAGCGTCGATTTTTGTGATGCTCGTCAGGGGGGCGGAGCCTATGGAAAAACGCCAGCAACGC
GGCCTTTTTACGGTTCCTGGCCTTTTGCTGGCCTTTTGCTCACATGTTCTTTCCTGCGTTATCCCCTGAT
TCTGTGGATAACCGTATTACCGCCTTTGAGTGAGCTGATACCGCTCGCCGCAGCCGAACGACCGAGCGCA
GCGAGTCAGTGAGCGAGGAAGCGGAAGAGCGCCCAATACGCAAACCGCCTCTCCCCGCGCGTTGGCCGAT
TCATTAATGCAGCTGGCACGACAGGTTTCCCGACTGGAAAGCGGGCAGTGAGCGCAACGCAATTAATGTG
AGTTAGCTCACTCATTAGGCACCCCAGGCTTTACACTTTATGCTTCCGGCTCGTATGTTGTGTGGAATTG
TGAGCGGATAACAATTTCACACAGGAAACAGCTATGACCATGATTACGCCAAGCGCGCAATTAACCCTCA
CTAAAGGGAACAAAAGCTGGAGCTGCAAGCTT
